>Addgene plasmid #212891 | pCYP58 | addgene full sequence | sequence record 424412 | Addgene NGS Result
ACTGACTCGCTGCACGAGGCAGACCTCAGCGCTAGCGGAGTGTATACTGGCTTACTATGTTGGCACTGAT
GAGGGTGTCAGTGAAGTGCTTCATGTGGCAGGAGAAAAAAGGCTGCACCGGTGCGTCAGCAGAATATGTG
ATACAGGATATATTCCGCTTCCTCGCTCACTGACTCGCTACGCTCGGTCGTTCGACTGCGGCGAGCGGAA
ATGGCTTACGAACGGGGCGGAGATTTCCTGGAAGATGCCAGGAAGATACTTAACAGGGAAGTGAGAGGGC
CGCGGCAAAGCCGTTTTTCCATAGGCTCCGCCCCCCTGACAAGCATCACGAAATCTGACGCTCAAATCAG
TGGTGGCGAAACCCGACAGGACTATAAAGATACCAGGCGTTTCCCCCTGGCGGCTCCCTCGTGCGCTCTC
CTGTTCCTGCCTTTCGGTTTACCGGTGTCATTCCGCTGTTATGGCCGCGTTTGTCTCATTCCACGCCTGA
CACTCAGTTCCGGGTAGGCAGTTCGCTCCAAGCTGGACTGTATGCACGAACCCCCCGTTCAGTCCGACCG
CTGCGCCTTATCCGGTAACTATCGTCTTGAGTCCAACCCGGAAAGACATGCAAAAGCACCACTGGCAGCA
GCCACTGGTAATTGATTTAGAGGAGTTAGTCTTGAAGTCATGCGCCGGTTAAGGCTAAACTGAAAGGACA
AGTTTTGGTGACTGCGCTCCTCCAAGCCAGTTACCTCGGTTCAAAGAGTTGGTAGCTCAGAGAACCTTCG
AAAAACCGCCCTGCAAGGCGGTTTTTTCGTTTTCAGAGCAAGAGATTACGCGCAGACCAAAACGATCTCA
AGAAGATCATCTTATTAAGGGGTCTGACGCTCAGTGGAACGAAAAATCAATCTAAAGTATATATGAGTAA
ACTTGGTCTGACAGTTACCTTAGAAAAACTCATCGAGCATCAAATGAAACTGCAATTTATTCATATCAGG
ATTATCAATACCATATTTTTGAAAAAGCCGTTTCTGTAATGAAGGAGAAAACTCACCGAGGCAGTTCCAT
AGGATGGCAAGATCCTGGTATCGGTCTGCGATTCCGACTCGTCCAACATCAATACAACCTATTAATTTCC
CCTCGTCAAAAATAAGGTTATCAAGTGAGAAATCACCATGAGTGACGACTGAATCCGGTGAGAATGGCAA
AAGCTTATGCATTTCTTTCCAGACTTGTTCAACAGGCCAGCCATTACGCTCGTCATCAAAATCACTCGCA
TCAACCAAACCGTTATTCATTCGTGATTGCGCCTGAGCGAGACGAAATACGCGATCGCTGTTAAAAGGAC
AATTACAAACAGGAATCGAATGCAACCGGCGCAGGAACACTGCCAGCGCATCAACAATATTTTCACCTGA
ATCAGGATATTCTTCTAATACCTGGAATGCTGTTTTCCCGGGGATCGCAGTGGTGAGTAACCATGCATCA
TCAGGAGTACGGATAAAATGCTTGATGGTCGGAAGAGGCATAAATTCCGTCAGCCAGTTTAGTCTGACCA
TCTCATCTGTAACATCATTGGCAACGCTACCTTTGCCATGTTTCAGAAACAACTCTGGCGCATCGGGCTT
CCCATACAATCGATAGATTGTCGCACCTGATTGCCCGACATTATCGCGAGCCCATTTATACCCATATAAA
TCAGCATCCATGTTGGAATTTAATCGCGGCCTGGAGCAAGACGTTTCCCGTTGAATATGGCTCATAACAC
CCCTTGTATTACTGTTTATGTAAGCAGACAGTTTTATTGTTCATGATGATATATTTTTATCTTGTGCAAT
GTACATCAGAGATTTTGAGACACAACCAATTATTGAAGGCCTCCCTAACGGGGGGCCTTTTTTTGTTTCT
GGTCTCCCAAGCGCTTAACGATCGTTGGCTGAACAAACAGACAATCTGGTCTGTTTGTATTATGGAAAAT
TTTTCTGTATAATAGATTCAACAAACAGACAATCTGGTCTGTTTGTATTATCAGCGGTCAACGCATGTGC
TTTGCGTTCTGATGAGACAGTGATGTCGAAACCGCCTCTACAAATAATTTTGTTTAGAGCAACATATCCC
TAGGAGAATTAAAATGACGGATACCGCCACCACACCCCAGACCACAGATGCCCCGGCCTTCCCTAGCAAC
CGTTCCTGCCCGTACCAACTCCCGGATGGCTATGCACAACTCCGTGATACACCGGGCCCGTTACACCGCG
TGACATTGTACGATGGCCGTCAAGCGTGGGTGGTGACCAAGCATGAAGCCGCACGTAAACTGCTTGGCGA
CCCACGTTTATCGTCAAATCGTACGGACGACAATTTCCCGGCAACATCCCCGCGTTTTGAAGCAGTGCGT
GAGAGCCCACAGGCCTTTATCGGCCTGGACCCGCCCGAACATGGTACGCGCCGTCGGATGACGATTAGTG
AGTTCACGGTTAAACGCATTAAGGGCATGCGTCCGGAAGTCGAAGAGGTGGTTCACGGTTTCCTGGATGA
AATGCTGGCCGCTGGCCCAACTGCAGACTTAGTCAGTCAATTTGCGTTGCCGGTTCCATCGATGGTGATT
TGCCGCCTCTTAGGCGTTCCGTATGCGGACCATGAATTCTTCCAGGATGCGAGTAAACGCTTGGTGCAAA
GTACCGACGCACAGTCCGCCTTGACCGCCCGCAACGATCTGGCCGGTTATTTGGACGGACTGATTACCCA
GTTTCAAACGGAGCCAGGCGCGGGATTGGTTGGCGCCCTTGTCGCTGACCAGCTGGCAAATGGTGAAATT
GACCGAGAGGAATTAATCAGCACCGCCATGCTGCTGCTGATCGCGGGGCACGAAACCACCGCCTCTATGA
CGTCATTATCGGTAATTACGCTGCTGGATCATCCTGAACAGTACGCGGCCCTGCGTGCGGATCGTTCGCT
CGTTCCTGGTGCAGTGGAGGAACTTCTCCGCTACTTAGCGATTGCCGACATTGCCGGCGGCCGTGTTGCG
ACAGCCGATATCGAAGTGGAGGGACATCTGATACGTGCGGGTGAAGGGGTGATTGTGGTGAACAGCATTG
CGAACCGCGATGGCACCGTTTATGAAGATCCGGATGCGCTGGATATACATCGTAGTGCACGGCATCACTT
AGCGTTCGGTTTTGGCGTTCACCAGTGCTTAGGGCAGAATTTGGCCCGCTTAGAGTTGGAGGTCATCCTT
AACGCCCTGATGGATCGGGTACCGACCCTGCGCTTAGCCGTTCCTGTTGAACAGCTGGTACTCCGTCCGG
GCACCACCATTCAAGGTGTTAACGAATTGCCGGTCACTTGGTGAGGATGAGCTCTACAAATAAGCAGAGG
TGGTTGTGTTGCGAAAAAAAAAAAAAAACACCCTAACGGGTGTTTTTTTTTTTTTGGTGTCCCCACGTGT
GGCGCTGGAGACCGTCCAATGGCGGCGCGCCATCGAATGGTGCAAAACCTTTCGCGGTATGGCATGATAG
CGCCCGGAAGAGAGTCAATTCAGGGTGGTGAATATGAGCCCGAAACGTCGTACCCAGGCAGAACGTGCAA
TGGAAACCCAGGGTAAACTGATTGCAGCAGCACTGGGTGTTCTGCGTGAAAAAGGTTATGCAGGTTTTCG
TATTGCAGATGTTCCGGGTGCAGCCGGTGTTAGCCGTGGTGCACAGAGCCATCATTTTCCGACCAAACTG
GAACTGCTGCTGGCAACCTTTGAATGGCTGTATGAGCAGATTACCGAACGTAGCCGTGCACGTCTGGCAA
AACTGAAACCGGAAGATGATGTTATTCAGCAGATGCTGGATGATGCAGCAGATTTTTTTCTGGATGATGA
TTTTAGCATCGGCCTGGATCTGATTGTTGCAGCAGATCGTGATCCGGCACTGCGTGAAGGTATTCTGCGT
ACCGTTGAACGTAATCGTTTTGTTGTTGAAGATATGTGGCTGGGTGTGCTGGTGAGCCGTGGTCTGAGCC
GTGATGATGCCGAAGATATTCTGTGGCTGATTTTTAACAGCGTTCGTGGTCTGACAGTTCGTAGCCTGTG
GCAGAAAGATAAAGAACGTTTTGAACGTGTGCGTAATAGCACCCTGGAAATTGCACGTGAACGTTATGCA
AAATTCAAACGTTGATAAGGATCCTAATTGGTAACGAATCAGACAATTGACGGCTCGAGGGAGTAGCATA
GGGTTTGCAGAATCCCTGCTTCGTCCATTTGACAGGCACATTATGCATCGATGATAAGCTGTCAAACATG
AGCAGATCCTCTACGCCGGACGCATCGTGGCCGGCATCACCGGCGCCACAGGTGCGGTTGCTGGCGCCTA
TATCGCCGACATCACCGATGGGGAAGATCGGGCTCGCCACTTCGGGCTCATGAGCAAATATTTTATCTGA
GGTGCTTCCTCGCTC
Features (pLannotate 1.2.2; 13 found; start..end, strand, type, name):
     28..54      +  misc_feature   bom (fragment): basis of mobility region from pBR322
    153..208     -  rep_origin     RSF ori (fragment): Plasmids containing the RSF 1030 origin of replication can be propagated in E. coli cells that contain additional plasmids with compatible origins.
    296..841     -  rep_origin     p15A ori: Plasmids containing the medium-copy-number p15A origin of replication can be propagated in E. coli cells that contain a second plasmid with the ColE1 origin.
    930..1745    -  CDS            KanR: aminoglycoside phosphotransferase; aph(3')-Ia; confers resistance to kanamycin in bacteria or G418 (Geneticin®) in eukaryotes
   1922..1949    +  protein_bind   CuO: CymR-binding P2 operator sequence from the p-cmt operon of Pseudomonas putida (Mullick et al., 2006) CymR
   1980..2007    +  protein_bind   CuO: CymR-binding P2 operator sequence from the p-cmt operon of Pseudomonas putida (Mullick et al., 2006) CymR
   2011..2066    +  ncRNA          Hammerhead 3: Accession: RF00008 - Hammerhead ribozyme (type III)
   2114..3331    +  CDS            cyp105A1: CPXE_STRGO - Also known as suaC From Streptomyces griseolus.
   3460..3533    +  promoter       lacIq promoter (fragment): lacI (mutant); In the lacIq allele, a single base change in the promoter boosts expression of the lacI gene about 10-fold.
   3534..4142    +  CDS            cymR: CYMR_PSEPU - Experimental evidence at transcript level: Swiss-Prot protein existence level 2. Involved in the repression of the cym and cmt operons which are responsible of the p-cymene degradation. From Pseudomonas putida (Arthrobacter siderocapsulatus).
   4247..4265    -  promoter       tet promoter (fragment): E. coli promoter for tetracycline efflux protein gene
   4275..4395    +  CDS            TcR (fragment): tetracycline efflux protein; tet; confers resistance to tetracycline
   4414..11      -  rep_origin     RSF ori (fragment) (across the origin): Plasmids containing the RSF 1030 origin of replication can be propagated in E. coli cells that contain additional plasmids with compatible origins.
