[The description below was written by a language model from this plasmid's Addgene catalogue record and pLannotate feature annotations shown in this document.]
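Description:
pCYP58 is a 4.4 kb bacterial expression plasmid built on the pCYP backbone for producing a Streptomyces griseolus cytochrome P450 in Escherichia coli. The annotated sequence shows a complete p15A origin of replication and an aph(3')-Ia kanamycin resistance gene as the selection marker. The catalogue entry lists the plasmid as high copy, whereas p15A is generally regarded as a medium-copy origin that is compatible with ColE1-type plasmids; the record does not resolve this difference. Short fragments annotated as RSF origin, bom, tet promoter and tetracycline resistance gene appear to be backbone remnants rather than functional parts.

The payload is the cyp105A1 (suaC) coding sequence, which the record says was codon optimized and synthesized by vendors. It is driven by the PcymRC promoter, which corresponds in the feature table to a region carrying two CuO operators, the binding sites for the Pseudomonas putida CymR repressor. CymR is encoded on the same plasmid downstream of the P450, preceded by a lacIq promoter fragment that presumably supplies constitutive expression. CymR binding to the operators keeps the P450 off until the repressor is released, which in this type of system is classically achieved with cumate. A type III hammerhead ribozyme lies between the operators and the coding sequence. Elements of this kind usually serve as self-cleaving insulators that trim the 5' untranslated region, so that translation is less dependent on promoter context.

The stated purpose is expression of an LRD-modifying P450. The record does not define that abbreviation, and the associated work concerns a redox-proficient E. coli for screening terpenoids and their modifying P450s.
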