Addgene plasmid #212891: pCYP58
Purpose: Expresses the Streptomyces griseolus LRD-modifying cytochrome P450 enzyme
Depositing lab: Christopher Voigt. Depositing organization: Massachusetts Institute of Technology. Publication: Design of a redox-proficient Escherichia coli for screening terpenoids and modifying cytochrome P450s. Lin GM, Voigt CA. Nature Catalysis. 6, 1016–1029 (2023). https://doi.org/10.1038/s41929-023-01049-5.
Backbone
  Vector backbone: pCYP
  Vector type: Bacterial Expression
Growth in bacteria
  Bacterial resistance: Kanamycin, 50 μg/mL
  Growth temperature: 37°C
  Growth strain: DH5alpha
  Copy number: High Copy
Gene/Insert
  Gene/Insert name: cytochrome P450 (alt name: Uniprot ID: P18326)
  Species: Streptomyces griseolus
  Promoter: PcymRC
  Cloning method: Unknown
Resource information
  A portion of this plasmid was derived from a plasmid made by: codon optimized and synthesized by vendors
Terms and licenses: Academic/Nonprofit Terms; Industry Terms: Not Available to Industry
How to cite: pCYP58 was a gift from Christopher Voigt (Addgene plasmid # 212891 ; http://n2t.net/addgene:212891 ; RRID:Addgene_212891)
